>Addgene plasmid #223545 | pTL53_pyCAG-s36GFPmNG-IRES-mCherry3NLS-polyA | addgene full sequence | sequence record 442167 | Addgene NGS Result
AATGGTCAGTATTGAGCGATATCTAGAGAATTCGTATAGGAGATCTTTAATTAAACGCGTGCTAGCGTCG
ACGACTCAGCTGTTGTCATAGTAATGATTGGGTGGAAACATTCCAGGCCTGGGTGGAGAGGCTTTTTGCT
TCCTCTTGCAAAACCACACTGACATTCCAGGCCTGGGTGGAGAGGCTTTTTGCTTCCTCTTGCAAAACCA
CACTGCCCTCTGGAGGGCAGTTGCCTAGCAACTAATTAAAAGAGGATGTCGCACGGCCAGCTGCGGTCAG
TTAGTCACTTCCTGCTTAACTGACTTGACATTTTCTATTTTAAGAGTCGGGAGGAAAATTACTGTGTTGG
AGGCCCTCCGCCATCTTCTGAAGCTGAATCGAATTAACTTGTTTATTGCAGCTTATAATGGTTACAAATA
AAGCAATAGCATCACAAATTTCACAAATAAAGCATTTTTTTCACTGCATTCTAGTTGTGGTTTGTCCAAA
CTCATCAATGTATCTTATCATGTCTGGATCTGATATCATCGTCGACGACGGACGCTAGTTATTAATAGTA
ATCAATTACGGGGTCATTAGTTCATAGCCCATATATGGAGTTCCGCGTTACATAACTTACGGTAAATGGC
CCGCCTGGCTGACCGCCCAACGACCCCCGCCCATTGACGTCAATAATGACGTATGTTCCCATAGTAACGC
CAATAGGGACTTTCCATTGACGTCAATGGGTGGAGTATTTACGGTAAACTGCCCACTTGGCAGTACATCA
AGTGTATCATATGCCAAGTACGCCCCCTATTGACGTCAATGACGGTAAATGGCCCGCCTGGCATTATGCC
CAGTACATGACCTTATGGGACTTTCCTACTTGGCAGTACATCTACGTATTAGTCATCGCTATTACCATGG
TCGAGGTGAGCCCCACGTTCTGCTTCACTCTCCCCATCTCCCCCCCCTCCCCACCCCCAATTTTGTATTT
ATTTATTTTTTAATTATTTTGTGCAGCGATGGGGGCGGGGGGGGGGGGGGGGGGGGCGCTAGGCGGGGGG
GGGCGGGGCGAGGCGCGGGGCGGGGCGAGGCGGAGAGGTGCGGCGGCAGCCAATCAGAGCGGCGCGCTCC
GAAAGTTTCCTTTTATGGCGAGGCGGCGGCGGCGGCGGCCCTATAAAAAGCGAAGCGCGCGGCGGGCGGG
AGTCGCTGCGCGCTGCCTTCGCCCCGTGCCCCGCTCCGCCGCCGCCTCGCGCCGCCCGCCCCGGCTCTGA
CTGACCGCGTTACTCCCACAGGTGAGCGGGCGGGACGGCCCTTCTCCTCCGGGCTGTAATTAGCGCTTGG
TTTAATGACGGCTTGTTTCTTTTCTGTGGCTGCGTGAAAGCCTTGAGGGGCTCCGGGAGGGCCCTTTGTG
CGGGGGGAGCGGCTCGGGGGGTGCGTGCGTGTGTGTGTGCGTGGGGAGCGCCGCGTGCGGCTCCGCGCTG
CCCGGCGGCTGTGAGCGCTGCGGGCGCGGCGCGGGGCTTTGTGCGCTCCGCAGTGTGCGCGAGGGGAGCG
CGGCCGGGGGCGGTGCCCCGCGGTGCGGGGGGGGCTGCGAGGGGAACAAAGGCTGCGTGCGGGGTGTGTG
CGTGGGGGGGTGAGCAGGGGGTGTGGGCGCGTCGGTCGGGCTGCAACCCCCCCTGCACCCCCCTCCCCGA
GTTGCTGAGCACGGCCCGGCTTCGGGTGCGGGGCTCCGTACGGGGCGTGGCGCGGGGCTCGCCGTGCCGG
GCGGGGGGTGGCGGCAGGTGGGGGTGCCGGGCGGGGCGGGGCCGCCTCGGGCCGGGGAGGGCTCGGGGGA
GGGGCGCGGCGGCCCCCGGAGCGCCGGCGGCTGTCGAGGCGCGGCGAGCCGCAGCCATTGCCTTTTATGG
TAATCGTGCGAGAGGGCGCAGGGACTTCCTTTGTCCCAAATCTGTGCGGAGCCGAAATCTGGGAGGCGCC
GCCGCACCCCCTCTAGCGGGCGCGGGGCGAAGCGGTGCGGCGCCGGCAGGAAGGAAATGGGCGGGGAGGG
CCTTCGTGCGTCGCCGCGCCGCCGTCCCCTTCTCCCTCTCCAGCCTCGGGGCTGTCCGCGGGGGGACGGC
TGCCTTCGGGGGGGACGGGGCAGGGCGGGGTTCGGCTTCTGGCGTGTGACCGGCGGCTCTAGAGCCTCTG
CTAACCATGTTCATGCCTTCTTCTTTTTCCTACAGCTCCTGGGCAACGTGCTGGTTATTGTGCTGTCTCA
TCATTTTGGCAAAGAATTCCTCGACTCCGCCTAGGCGCGCCACCTCGAGGCCGCCACCATGAAGTGGGTG
ACCTTCATCAGCCTGCTGTTTCTGTTCAGCAGCGCCTACTCTAGAGGGGGCGGAGCAAGCAAAGGCGAGA
GGCTGTTTAGAGGGAAAGTGCCAATCCTGGTGGAACTGAAAGGAGACGTGAACGGCCACAAGTTCTCTGT
CCGAGGCAAGGGGAAAGGAGATGCCACACGGGGAAAACTGACTCTGAAGTTTATCTGCACCACAGGCAAG
CTGCCCGTGCCTTGGCCAACCCTGGTCACTACCCTGACATACGGCGTGCAGTGTTTCAGCCGATATCCAA
AACACATGAAGCGGCATGACTTCTTTAAAAGTGCTATGCCCAAGGGCTACGTGCAGGAGCGCACCATTTC
ATTCAAGAAGGATGGGAAGTACAAGACCCGGGCCGAGGTGAAGTTTGAAGGGAGAACCCTGGTCAACCGC
ATCAAGCTGAAAGGACGCGACTTCAAGGAAAAAGGGAATATTCTGGGACACAAACTGAGATACAACTTCA
ACAGCCATAAGGTGTACATCACAGCAGATAAGAGAAAAAACGGCATCAAGGCCAAATTCAAGATTAGGCA
CAATGTGAAGGACGGCTCCGTCCAGCTGGCTGATCATTACCAGCAGAACACACCTATTGGCAGAGGGCCC
GTGCTGCTGCCTAGGAATCATTATCTGAGCACTCGCTCCAAACTGTCTAAGGACCCCAAAGAGAAGCGGG
ATCACATGGTGCTGCTGGAATTTGTCACCGCCGCTGGCATCAAACATGGGCGGGACGAGAGATACAAGGG
CGGCAGCGGCGGCACCAGCGGCGGCGGCGGCGGCAGCGGCGTGAGCAAGGGCGAGGAGGATAACATGGCC
TCTCTCCCAGCGACACATGAGTTACACATCTTTGGCTCCATCAACGGTGTGGACTTTGACATGGTGGGTC
AGGGCACCGGCAATCCAAATGATGGTTATGAGGAGTTAAACCTGAAGTCCACCAAGGGTGACCTCCAGTT
CTCCCCCTGGATTCTGGTCCCTCATATCGGGTATGGCTTCCATCAGTACCTGCCCTACCCTGACGGGATG
TCGCCTTTCCAGGCCGCCATGGTAGATGGCTCCGGATACCAAGTCCATCGCACAATGCAGTTTGAAGATG
GTGCCTCCCTTACTGTTAACTACCGCTACACCTACGAGGGAAGCCACATCAAAGGAGAGGCCCAGGTGAA
GGGGACTGGTTTCCCTGCTGACGGTCCTGTGATGACCAACTCGCTGACCGCTGCGGACTGGTGCAGGTCG
AAGAAGACTTACCCCAACGACAAAACCATCATCAGTACCTTTAAGTGGAGTTACACCACTGGAAATGGCA
AGCGCTACCGGAGCACTGCGCGGACCACCTACACCTTTGCCAAGCCAATGGCGGCTAACTATCTGAAGAA
CCAGCCGATGTACGTGTTCCGTAAGACGGAGCTCAAGCACTCCAAGACCGAGCTCAACTTCAAGGAGTGG
CAAAAGGCCTTTACCGATGTGATGGGCATGGACGAGCTGTACAAGTAAGCGGCCGCTTGATATCGAATTC
CGCCCCTCTCCCTCCCCCCCCCCTAACGTTACTGGCCGAAGCCGCTTGGAATAAGGCCGGTGTGCGTTTG
TCTATATGTTATTTTCCACCATATTGCCGTCTTTTGGCAATGTGAGGGCCCGGAAACCTGGCCCTGTCTT
CTTGACGAGCATTCCTAGGGGTCTTTCCCCTCTCGCCAAAGGAATGCAAGGTCTGTTGAATGTCGTGAAG
GAAGCAGTTCCTCTGGAAGCTTCTTGAAGACAAACAACGTCTGTAGCGACCCTTTGCAGGCAGCGGAACC
CCCCACCTGGCGACAGGTGCCTCTGCGGCCAAAAGCCACGTGTATAAGATACACCTGCAAAGGCGGCACA
ACCCCAGTGCCACGTTGTGAGTTGGATAGTTGTGGAAAGAGTCAAATGGCTCTCCTCAAGCGTATTCAAC
AAGGGGCTGAAGGATGCCCAGAAGGTACCCCATTGTATGGGATCTGATCTGGGGCCTCGGTGCACATGCT
TTACATGTGTTTAGTCGAGGTTAAAAAACGTCTAGGCCCCCCGAACCCGTCGCCGCCACCATGGTGAGCA
AGGGCGAGGAGGATAACATGGCCATCATCAAGGAGTTCATGCGCTTCAAGGTGCACATGGAGGGCTCCGT
GAACGGCCACGAGTTCGAGATCGAGGGCGAGGGCGAGGGCCGCCCCTACGAGGGCACCCAGACCGCCAAG
CTGAAGGTGACCAAGGGTGGCCCCCTGCCCTTCGCCTGGGACATCCTGTCCCCTCAGTTCATGTACGGCT
CCAAGGCCTACGTGAAGCACCCCGCCGACATCCCCGACTACTTGAAGCTGTCCTTCCCCGAGGGCTTCAA
GTGGGAGCGCGTGATGAACTTCGAGGACGGCGGCGTGGTGACCGTGACCCAGGACTCCTCCCTGCAGGAC
GGCGAGTTCATCTACAAGGTGAAGCTGCGCGGCACCAACTTCCCCTCCGACGGCCCCGTAATGCAGAAGA
AGACCATGGGCTGGGAGGCCTCCTCCGAGCGGATGTACCCCGAGGACGGCGCCCTGAAGGGCGAGATCAA
GCAGAGGCTGAAGCTGAAGGACGGCGGCCACTACGACGCTGAGGTCAAGACCACCTACAAGGCCAAGAAG
CCCGTGCAGCTGCCCGGCGCCTACAACGTCAACATCAAGTTGGACATCACCTCCCACAACGAGGACTACA
CCATCGTGGAACAGTACGAACGCGCCGAGGGCCGCCACTCCACCGGCGGCATGGACGAGCTGTACAAGAC
CTCAGGCAGGACAGGTAGTCCAAAAAAGAAGAGAAAGGTAGATCCAAAAAAGAAGAGAAAGGTAGATCCA
AAAAAGAAGAGAAAGGTATTATAAGCGGCCGCTCGATAGCAAATGACCCGCAAGCCCGGTGCCTGACGCC
CGCCCCACGACCCGCAGCGCCCGACCGAAAGGAGCGCACGACCCCATGCATCGATGATCTAGAACTAGTG
GATCCCCGATCCAATAAAAGATCTTTATTTTCATTAGATCTGTGTGTTGGTTTTTTGTGTGGGCTTGGGG
GAGGGGGAGGCCAGAATGACTCCAAGAGCTACAGGAAGGCAGGTCAGAGACCCCACTGGACAAACAGTGG
CTGGACTCTGCACCATAACACACAATCAACAGGGGAGTGAGCTGGATCCGGCCCTATAAGGCGCGCCGTG
CGATAATAACGATAACGAATTCAAGCTTGATATCATTCAGGACGAGCCTCAGACTCCAGCGTAACTGGAC
TGCAATCAACTCACTGGCTCACCTTCACGGGTGGGCCTTTCTTCGGTAGAAAATCAAAGGATCTTCTTGA
GATCCTTTTTTTCTGCGCGTAATCTGCTGCTTGCAAACAAAAAAACCACCGCTACCAGCGGTGGTTTGTT
TGCCGGATCAAGAGCTACCAACTCTTTTTCCGAGGTAACTGGCTTCAGCAGAGCGCAGATACCAAATACT
GTTCTTCTAGTGTAGCCGTAGTTAGGCCACCACTTCAAGAACTCTGTAGCACCGCCTACATACCTCGCTC
TGCTAATCCTGTTACCAGTGGCTGCTGCCAGTGGCGATAAGTCGTGTCTTACCGGGTTGGACTCAAGACG
ATAGTTACCGGATAAGGCGCAGCGGTCGGGCTGAACGGGGGGTTCGTGCACACAGCCCAGCTTGGAGCGA
ACGACCTACACCGAACTGAGATACCTACAGCGTGAGCTATGAGAAAGCGCCACGCTTCCCGAAGGGAGAA
AGGCGGACAGGTATCCGGTAAGCGGCAGGGTCGGAACAGGAGAGCGCACGAGGGAGCTTCCAGGGGGAAA
CGCCTGGTATCTTTATAGTCCTGTCGGGTTTCGCCACCTCTGACTTGAGCATCGATTTTTGTGATGCTCG
TCAGGGGGGCGGAGCCTATGGAAAAACGCCAGCAACGCAGAAAGGCCCACCCGAAGGTGAGCCAGGTGAT
TACATTTGGGCCCTCATTACCAATGCTTAATCAGTGAGGCACCTATCTCAGCGATCTGTCTATTTCGTTC
ATCCATAGTTGCCTGACTCCCCGTCGTGTAGATAACTACGATGCGGGAGGGCTTACCATCTGGCCCCAGT
GCTGCAATGATACCGCGAGAACCACGCTCACCGGCTCCAGATTTATCAGCAATAAACCAGCCAGCCGGGA
GGGCCGAGCGCAGAAGTGATCCTGCAACTTTATCCGCCTCCATCCAGTCTATTAATTGTTGCCGGGAAGC
TAGAGTAAGTAGTTCGCCAGTTAATAGTTTGCGCAACGTTGTTGCCATTGCTACAGGCATCGTGGTGTCA
CGCTCGTCGTTTGGTATGGCTTCATTCAGCTCCGGTTCCCAACGATCAAGGCGAGTTACATGATCCCCCA
TGTTGTGCAAAAAAGCGGTTAGCTCCTTCGGTCCTCCGATCGTTGCCAGAAGTAAGTTGGCCGCAGTGTT
ATCACTCATGGTTATGGCAGCACTGCATAATTCTCTTACTGTCATGCCATCCGTGAGATGCTTTTCTGTG
ACTGGTGAGTACTCAACCAAGTCATTCTGAGAATAGTGTATGCGGCGACCGAGTTGCTCTTGCCCGGCGT
CAATACGGGATAATACCGCGCCACATAGCAGAACTTTAAAAGTGCTCATCATTGGAAAACGTTCTTCGGG
GCGTAAACTCTCAAGGATCTTACCGCTGTTGAGATCCAGTTCGATGTAACCCACTCGTGCACCCAACTGA
TCTTCAGCATCTTTTACTTTCACCAGCGTTTCTGGGTGAGCAAAAACAGGAAGGCAAAATGCCGCAAAAA
AGGGAATAAGGGCGACACGGAAATGTTGAATACTCATTTTAGCTTCCTTAGCTCCTGAAAATCTCGATAA
CTCAAAAAATACGCCCGGTAGTGATCTTATTTCATTATGGTGAAAGTTGGAACCTCTTACGTGCCGATCA
AGTCAAAAGCCTCCGGTCGGAGGCTTTTGACTTTCTGCTATGGAGGTCAGGTATGATTTA
Features (pLannotate 1.2.2; 23 found; start..end, strand, type, name):
    386..520     +  polyA_signal   SV40 poly(A) signal: SV40 polyadenylation signal
    606..909     +  enhancer       CMV enhancer: human cytomegalovirus immediate early enhancer
    911..1188    +  promoter       chicken β-actin promoter: No description available
   1189..2205    +  intron         chimeric intron: chimera between introns from chicken β-actin and rabbit β-globin
   2203..2310    +  CDS            HBB (fragment): HBB_LEPEU - Experimental evidence at protein level: Swiss-Prot protein existence level 1. Involved in oxygen transport from the lung to the various peripheral tissues. From Lepus europaeus (European hare).
   2368..3078    +  CDS            Superfolder GFP: Superfolder GFP is a basic (constitutively fluorescent) green fluorescent protein published in 2005, derived from Aequorea victoria. It is reported to be a very rapidly-maturing weak dimer.
   3098..3114    +  promoter       chicken β-actin promoter (fragment): contains a 21-bp deletion relative to the standard chicken β-actin promoter
   3121..3828    +  CDS            mNeonGreen: bright monomeric yellow-green fluorescent protein derived from LanYFP (Shaner et al., 2013)
   3835..3851    -  misc_feature   MCS (fragment): pBluescript multiple cloning site
   3853..4387    +  misc_feature   IRES (fragment): internal ribosome entry site (IRES) of the encephalomyocarditis virus (EMCV)
   4401..5108    +  CDS            mCherry: mCherry is a basic (constitutively fluorescent) red fluorescent protein published in 2004, derived from Discosoma sp.. It is reported to be a very rapidly-maturing monomer with low acid sensitivity.
   5130..5150    +  CDS            SV40 NLS: nuclear localization signal of SV40 (simian virus 40) large T antigen
   5154..5174    +  CDS            SV40 NLS: nuclear localization signal of SV40 (simian virus 40) large T antigen
   5178..5198    +  CDS            SV40 NLS: nuclear localization signal of SV40 (simian virus 40) large T antigen
   5223..5246    +  CDS            PuroR (fragment): puromycin N-acetyltransferase; pac from Streptomyces; confers resistance to puromycin
   5308..5327    +  misc_feature   MCS (fragment): pBluescript multiple cloning site
   5333..5381    +  polyA_signal   poly(A) signal: synthetic polyadenylation signal
   5616..5645    +  terminator     T3Te terminator: phage T3 early transcription terminator
   5667..6254    +  rep_origin     ori: high-copy-number ColE1/pMB1/pBR322/pUC origin of replication
   6266..6293    -  terminator     T7Te terminator: phage T7 early transcription terminator
   6317..7177    -  CDS            AmpR: β-lactamase; bla; confers resistance to ampicillin, carbenicillin, and related antibiotics
   7178..7280    -  promoter       cat promoter: promoter of the E. coli cat gene encoding chloramphenicol acetyltransferase
   7281..7312    -  terminator     tonB terminator: bidirectional E. coli tonB-P14 transcription terminator
