[The description below was written by a language model from this plasmid's Addgene catalogue record and pLannotate feature annotations shown in this document.]
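Description:
pTL53_pyCAG-s36GFPmNG-IRES-mCherry3NLS-polyA is a 7.3 kb mammalian expression plasmid assembled by Golden Gate cloning into a compact high-copy receiver backbone. That backbone supplies a ColE1/pUC-type origin and an ampicillin resistance gene (β-lactamase, annotated as driven by a cat promoter). Short bacterial transcription terminators (T3Te, T7Te, tonB) flank these elements. The plasmid carries no functional mammalian selection gene and no insulator elements. The only trace of PuroR in the annotation is a very short fragment, probably left over from assembly or a spurious match.

The payload is the minimal PUFFFIN cassette, a single-plasmid system for labelling cell neighbourhoods. A strong constitutive CAG promoter (CMV enhancer, chicken β-actin promoter and chimeric β-actin/β-globin intron) drives one bicistronic transcript. The first open reading frame fuses s36GFP, a supercharged GFP that the annotation software matches to superfolder GFP, to the bright monomeric protein mNeonGreen. An EMCV IRES then allows cap-independent translation of mCherry carrying three tandem SV40 nuclear localisation signals, and a synthetic poly(A) signal ends the transcript. A separate SV40 poly(A) signal lies upstream of the promoter; the record does not state its role.

In use, the nuclear red signal marks cells that express the cassette. The green fusion is the component intended to label neighbouring cells, although the record does not describe how it gets there and no secretion signal is annotated. The small rabbit-type β-globin fragment, the β-actin promoter fragment and the MCS fragments in the feature table look like promoter remnants or incidental matches rather than functional parts.
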