Addgene plasmid #223545: pTL53_pyCAG-s36GFPmNG-IRES-mCherry3NLS-polyA
Purpose: Minimal PUFFFIN cassette with s36GFP-mNeonGreen and mCherry-3NLS, separated by IRES, strong constitutive promoter CAG, no insulation or mammalian selection gene
Depositing lab: Sally Lowell. Depositing organization: University of Edinburgh. Publication: PUFFFIN: an ultra-bright, customisable, single-plasmid system for labelling cell neighbourhoods. Lebek T, Malaguti M, Boezio GL, Zoupi L, Briscoe J, Elfick A, Lowell S. EMBO J. 2024 Jul 12. doi: 10.1038/s44318-024-00154-w. PubMed 38997504.
Backbone
  Vector backbone: YCe3736_HC_Amp_ccdB_receiver vector
  Backbone size w/o insert (bp): 1842
  Total vector size (bp): 7340
  Vector type: Mammalian Expression
Growth in bacteria
  Bacterial resistance: Ampicillin, 100 μg/mL
  Growth temperature: 37°C
  Growth strain: NEB Stable
  Copy number: High Copy
Gene/Insert
  Gene/Insert name: s36GFP-mNeonGreen, mCherry-3NLS
  Insert size (bp): 5498
  Promoter: CAG
  Cloning method: Golden Gate
  Sequencing primers: 5′ TCTTACGTGCCGATCAAGTC; 3′ GATCCGGCAAACAAACCACC
Resource information
  A portion of this plasmid was derived from a plasmid made by: Supercharged GFP: custom synthesis by GeneArt based on Addgene plasmid 71758 purchased from Addgene. mNeonGreen: custom synthesis by GeneArt based on Addgene plasmid 231090 purchased from Addgene. mCherry-3NLS: in-house based on Addgene plasmid 176628 purchased from Addgene. PuroR: Addgene #183603. cHS4: Addgene #171499.
Terms and licenses: Academic/Nonprofit Terms; Industry Terms: Not Available to Industry
How to cite: pTL53_pyCAG-s36GFPmNG-IRES-mCherry3NLS-polyA was a gift from Sally Lowell (Addgene plasmid # 223545 ; http://n2t.net/addgene:223545 ; RRID:Addgene_223545)
